Addgene plasmid #14829: pRK Smad3LC Flag
Depositing lab: Rik Derynck. Depositing organization: University of California, San Francisco (UCSF). Publication: The tumor suppressor Smad4/DPC 4 as a central mediator of Smad function. Zhang Y, Musci T, Derynck R. Curr Biol. 1997 Apr 1. 7(4):270-6. 10.1016/S0960-9822(06)00123-0 PubMed 9094310.
Backbone
  Vector backbone: pRK5
  Backbone manufacturer: Genentech
  Backbone size w/o insert (bp): 4700
  Vector type: Mammalian Expression
Growth in bacteria
  Bacterial resistance: Ampicillin, 100 μg/mL
  Growth temperature: 37°C
  Growth strain: DH5alpha
  Copy number: High Copy
Gene/Insert
  Gene/Insert name: Smad3 LC (alt name: Smad3)
  Species: H. sapiens (human)
  Insert size (bp): 837
  Mutation: amino acids 146-425
  Entrez Gene: SMAD3 (a.k.a. HSPC193, HsT17436, JV15-2, LDS1C, LDS3, MADH3, hMAD-3, hSMAD3, mad3)
  Tag / fusion protein: Flag (C terminal on backbone)
  Cloning method: Restriction Enzyme; 5′ cloning site BamHI (not destroyed); 3′ cloning site SalI (not destroyed)
  Sequencing primers: 5′ SP6
Terms and licenses: Academic/Nonprofit Terms; Industry Terms: Not Available to Industry
Depositor comments: See Author's map for cloning details.
How to cite: pRK Smad3LC Flag was a gift from Rik Derynck (Addgene plasmid # 14829 ; http://n2t.net/addgene:14829 ; RRID:Addgene_14829)
