[The description below was written by a language model from this plasmid's Addgene catalogue record.]
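Description:
pRK Smad3LC Flag is a mammalian expression plasmid built on the pRK5 backbone (about 4.7 kb without insert). It is propagated in E. coli as a high-copy plasmid under ampicillin selection. The record lists no mammalian selection marker and does not name the promoter or polyadenylation signal driving the insert. pRK5 vectors are generally known as CMV promoter-driven vectors for transient transfection, but this is not stated in the entry. No feature table is provided, so the origin of replication and other backbone elements cannot be confirmed beyond the catalogue fields.

The payload is an 837 bp fragment of human SMAD3 encoding amino acids 146–425, a truncation that removes the N-terminal portion of the protein. The "LC" in the name presumably refers to the linker plus C-terminal (MH2) regions, which fits these coordinates, although the record does not define the abbreviation. The fragment was inserted by restriction cloning between BamHI and SalI sites, both of which remain intact. It is fused in frame to a C-terminal Flag epitope supplied by the backbone, so the truncated protein can be detected or immunoprecipitated with anti-Flag antibodies. An SP6 primer site upstream of the insert is listed for sequencing.

The associated publication concerns Smad4/DPC4 as a central mediator of Smad function. The construct is therefore suited to domain-mapping work in TGF-β signalling, such as expressing the N-terminally deleted Smad3 in cultured mammalian cells to test which regions are needed for Smad–Smad interactions or transcriptional responses.
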