>Addgene plasmid #14829 | pRK Smad3LC Flag | addgene partial sequence | sequence record 21392 | 14829 with SP6
GGTGTCCACTCCCAGGTCCAACTGCACCTCGGTTCTATCGATTGAATTCCCCGGGATCCATGCCGGCCGA
GTTCCCCCCACTGGACGACTACAGCCATTCCATCCCCGAAAACACTAACTTCCCCGCAGGCATCGAGCCC
CAGAGCAATATTCCAGAGACCCCACCCCCTGGCTACCTGAGTGAAGATGGAGAAACCAGTGACCACCAGA
TGAACCACAGCATGGACGCAGGTTCTCCAAACCTATCCCCGAATCCGATGTCCCCAGCACATAATAACTT
GGACCTGCAGCCAGTTACCTACTGCGAGCCGGCCTTCTGGTGCTCCATCTCCTACTACGAGCTGAACCAG
CGCGTCGGGGAGACATTCCACGCCTCGCAGCCATCCATGACTGTGGATGGCTTCACCGACCCCTCCAATT
CGGAGCGCTTCTGCCTAGGGCTGCTCTCCAATGTCAACAGGAATGCAGCAGTGGAGCTGACACGGAGACA
CATCGGAAGAGGCGTGCGGCTCTACTACATCGGAGGGGAGGTCTTCGCAGAGTGCCTCAGTGACAGCGCT
ATTTTTGTCCAGTCTCCCAACTGTAACCAGCGCTATGGCTGGCACCCGGCCACCGTCTGCAAGATCCCAC
CAGGATGCAACCTGNNNNNCNTCNACAACCAGGAGTTCGCTGCCCTCCTGGCCCAGTCGGTCAACCANGG
CTTTGANGCTGTCTACCAGTTGACCCGAATGTGCACCATCCGCATGANCTTCGTCAANNNTGGGGNNCGG
ANTACNGGANACAGACTGTGACCAGTACCCCCNGCTGGATTGAGCTGCACCNG
